>Addgene plasmid #33313 | p3F-Strep-hMIB2 | addgene partial sequence | sequence record 41996 | EF1a-Fwd
AGGATTCGCCACCACCATGGACTACAAAGACCATGACGGTGATTATAAAGATCATGATATCGATTACAAG
GATGACGATGACAAGCTTGCAAGCGCGTGGAGCCACCCGCAGTTCGAGAAAGGTGGAGGTTCCGGAGGTG
GATCGGGAGGTGGATCGTGGAGCCACCCGCAGTTCGAAAAAGGCGCGGATCGATCCGAGGGTAAATCCTC
AGGATCTGGCTCCGAATCCAAAGTCGACACTAGTATGGCTAGGTCACTGGCGCGATGCGGGCCGTCCTCT
CGGCTGATGGGTTGGAAGCCCAGCGAGGCTAGAGGCCAGTCCCAAAGTTTCCAGGCATCAGGGCTGCAGC
CCAGGAGCCTCAAGGCGGCCCGGCGGGCGACTGGACGGCCGGACAGGTCCCGAGCAGCCCCGCCCAACAT
GGACCCAGACCCCCAGGCGGGCGTGCAGGTGGGCATGCGGGTGGTGCGCGGCGTGGACTGGAAGTGGGGC
CAGCAGGACGGCGGCGAGGGCGGCGTGGGCACGGTGGTGGAGCTTGGCCGCCACGGCAGCCCCTCGACAC
CCGACCGCACAGTGGTCGTGCAGTGGGACCAGGGCACGCGCACCAACTACCGCGCCGGCTACCAGGGCGC
GCACGACCTGCTGCTGTACGACAACGCCCAGATCGGCGTCCGGCACCCCAACATCATCTGTGACTGCTGC
AAGAAGCACGGGCTGCGGGGGATGCGCTGGAAGTGCCGTGTGTGCCTGGACTACGACCTCTGCACGCAGT
GCTACATGCACAACAAGCATGAGCTCGCCCACGCCTTCGACCGCTACGAGACCGCTCACTCGCGCCCTGT
CACACTGAGTCCCCGCCAGG
