[The description below was written by a language model from this plasmid's Addgene catalogue record.]
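Description:
p3F-Strep-hMIB2 is a mammalian expression plasmid built on the pEF-FLAG-Strep backbone that drives expression of human MIB2 (Mind Bomb-2, also known as ZZANK1 or ZZZ5), an E3 ubiquitin ligase. The open reading frame sits downstream of the EF1a promoter, a strong constitutive promoter that is active in a wide range of mammalian cell types. The backbone supplies two N-terminal tags, a 3xFLAG epitope and a StrepOne tag, so the protein is produced as a doubly tagged fusion. The 3xFLAG tag allows sensitive detection and immunoprecipitation with anti-FLAG antibodies. The Strep-type tag allows affinity capture on Strep-Tactin resins with gentle elution. Used one after the other, the two tags suit tandem purification of MIB2 and its associated proteins.

In bacteria the plasmid is maintained at high copy number under ampicillin selection. In mammalian cells a neomycin resistance marker allows G418 selection of stable transfectants. The insert was introduced by restriction enzyme cloning, but the record does not name the 5′ and 3′ cloning sites. No feature table is provided, so the origin of replication, the polyadenylation signal and the promoter driving the neomycin marker are not stated.

The associated publication concerns the role of MIB2 in controlling BCL10-dependent NF-κB activation. The construct is therefore suited to overexpressing tagged MIB2 in mammalian cells for interaction studies, affinity purification of protein complexes, ubiquitination assays and analysis of NF-κB signalling.
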