Addgene plasmid #33313: p3F-Strep-hMIB2
Depositing lab: Vanessa Redecke. Depositing organization: St. Jude Children's Research Hospital. Publication: The E3 Ubiquitin Ligase Mind Bomb-2 (MIB2) Protein Controls B-cell CLL/Lymphoma 10 (BCL10)-dependent NF-{kappa}B Activation. Stempin CC, Chi L, Giraldo-Vela JP, High AA, Hacker H, Redecke V. J Biol Chem. 2011 Oct 28;286(43):37147-57. Epub 2011 Sep 6. 10.1074/jbc.M111.263384 PubMed 21896478.
Backbone
  Vector backbone: pEF-FLAG-Strep
  Vector type: Mammalian Expression
  Selectable markers: Neomycin (select with G418)
Growth in bacteria
  Bacterial resistance: Ampicillin, 100 μg/mL
  Growth temperature: 37°C
  Growth strain: DH5alpha
  Copy number: High Copy
Gene/Insert
  Gene/Insert name: MIB2
  Species: H. sapiens (human)
  Entrez Gene: MIB2 (a.k.a. ZZANK1, ZZZ5)
  Promoter: EF1a
  Tag / fusion protein: 3xFlag (N terminal on backbone); StrepOne (N terminal on backbone)
  Cloning method: Restriction Enzyme; 5′ cloning site none (unknown if destroyed); 3′ cloning site none (unknown if destroyed)
  Sequencing primers: 5′ EF1a forward
Terms and licenses: Academic/Nonprofit Terms; Industry Terms: Not Available to Industry
How to cite: p3F-Strep-hMIB2 was a gift from Vanessa Redecke (Addgene plasmid # 33313 ; http://n2t.net/addgene:33313 ; RRID:Addgene_33313)
